>Addgene plasmid #11769 | pCMV5-ALK6-HA | addgene partial sequence | sequence record 18443 | CMV-F 5'-CGCAAATGGGCGGTAGGCGTG-3'
TCGTTTAGTGAACCGTCAGAATTCAAGCGGCGGCAGAAGTTGCCGGCGTGGTGCTCGTAGTGAGGGCGCG
GAGGACCCGGGACCTGGGAAGCGGCGGCGGGTTAACTTCGGCTGAATCACAACCATTTGGCGCTGAGCTA
TGACAAGAGAGCAAACAAAAAGTTAAAGGAGCAACCCGGCCATAAGTGAAGAGAGAAGTTTATTGATAAC
ATGCTCTTACGAAGCTCTGGAAAATTAAATGTGGGCACCAAGAAGGAGGATGGAGAGAGTACAGCCCCCA
CCCCTCGGCCCAAGATCCTACGTTGTAAATGCCACCACCACTGTCCGGAAGACTCAGTCAACAATATCTG
CAGCACAGATGGGTACTGCTTCACGATGATAGAAGAAGATGACTCTGGAATGCCTGTTGTCACCTCTGGA
TGTCTAGGACTAGAAGGGTCAGATTTTCAATGTCGTGACACTCCCATTCCTCATCAAAGAAGATCAATTG
AATGCTGCACAGAAAGGAATGAGTGTAATAAAGACCTCCACCCCACTCTGCCTCCTCTCAAGGACAGAGA
TTTTGTTGATGGGCCCATACACCACAAGGCCTTGCTTATCTCTGTGACTGTCTGTAGTTTACTCTTGGTC
CTCATTATTTTATTCTGTTACTTCAGGTATAAAAGACAAGAAGCCCGACCTCGGTACAGCATTGGGCTGG
AGCAGGACGAGACATACATTCCTCCTGGAGAGTCCCTGAGAGACTTGATCGAGCAGTCTC
