[The description below was written by a language model from this plasmid's Addgene catalogue record.]
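Description:
pCMV5-ALK6-HA is a mammalian expression plasmid built on the pCMV5 backbone (about 4.7 kb without insert), a vector designed for transient expression of cDNAs in cultured mammalian cells. It is propagated in E. coli as a high-copy plasmid under ampicillin selection. The record gives no feature table, so the origin of replication, polyadenylation signal and other backbone elements are not itemised. The vector name and the use of a CMV forward sequencing primer indicate that the insert sits downstream of the cytomegalovirus immediate-early promoter, which drives strong constitutive transcription in most mammalian cell lines. No mammalian selection marker is recorded.

The payload is an approximately 1.9 kb mouse ALK6 cDNA, corresponding to the Bmpr1b gene, which encodes bone morphogenetic protein receptor type IB, a transmembrane serine/threonine kinase type I receptor of the TGF-β superfamily. The insert was cloned between EcoRI at the 5′ end and XbaI at the 3′ end, both sites being retained, so the cassette can be excised or transferred. An HA epitope tag is fused to the C terminus of the receptor, allowing detection by immunoblotting or immunofluorescence and recovery by immunoprecipitation with anti-HA antibodies, without disturbing the N-terminal signal sequence and extracellular ligand-binding domain. The record does not mention any activating or kinase-inactivating mutation.

The associated study concerns BMP type I receptor specificity in activating Smad1 signalling, so the construct is suited to overexpressing tagged ALK6 in transfected cells to examine receptor complex formation, ligand binding, and downstream Smad phosphorylation and transcriptional responses, alongside other type I receptors.
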