Addgene plasmid #11769: pCMV5-ALK6-HA
Depositing lab: Jeff Wrana. Depositing organization: Sinai Health System. Publication: Specific activation of Smad1 signaling pathways by the BMP7 type I receptor, ALK2. Macias-Silva M, Hoodless PA, Tang SJ, Buchwald M, Wrana JL. J Biol Chem. 1998 Oct 2. 273(40):25628-36. 10.1074/jbc.273.40.25628 PubMed 9748228.
Backbone
  Vector backbone: pCMV5
  Backbone size w/o insert (bp): 4700
  Vector type: Mammalian Expression
Growth in bacteria
  Bacterial resistance: Ampicillin, 100 μg/mL
  Growth temperature: 37°C
  Growth strain: DH5alpha
  Copy number: High Copy
Gene/Insert
  Gene/Insert name: ALK6
  Species: M. musculus (mouse)
  Insert size (bp): 1900
  Entrez Gene: Bmpr1b (a.k.a. AI385617, ALK-6, AV355320, Acv, Acvrlk6, Al, Alk6, BMPR, BMPR-1B, BMPR-IB, CFK-43, CFK-43a, SKR6)
  Tag / fusion protein: HA (C terminal on insert)
  Cloning method: Restriction Enzyme; 5′ cloning site EcoRI (not destroyed); 3′ cloning site XbaI (not destroyed)
  Sequencing primers: 5′ CMV-F
Terms and licenses: Academic/Nonprofit Terms; Industry Terms
How to cite: pCMV5-ALK6-HA was a gift from Jeff Wrana (Addgene plasmid # 11769 ; http://n2t.net/addgene:11769 ; RRID:Addgene_11769)
